>Addgene plasmid #133014 | pET14b-dabAB2 C351A | addgene full sequence | sequence record 262980 | Addgene NGS Result
TGGTTTGCGCATTCACAGTTCTCCGCAAGAATTGATTGGCTCCAATTCTTGGAGTGGTGAATCCGTTAGC
GAGGTGCCGCCGGCTTCCATTCAGGTCGAGGTGGCCCGGCTCCATGCACCGCGACGCAACGCGGGGAGGC
AGACAAGGTATAGGGCGGCGCCTACAATCCATGCCAACCCGTTCCATGTGCTCGCCGAGGCGGCATAAAT
CGCCGTGACGATCAGCGGTCCAATGATCGAAGTTAGGCTGGTAAGAGCCGCGAGCGATCCTTGAAGCTGT
CCCTGATGGTCGTCATCTACCTGCCTGGACAGCATGGCCTGCAACGCGGGCATCCCGATGCCGCCGGAAG
CGAGAAGAATCATAATGGGGAAGGCCATCCAGCCTCGCGTCGCGAACGCCAGCAAGACGTAGCCCAGCGC
GTCGGCCGCCATGCCGGCGATAATGGCCTGCTTCTCGCCGAAACGTTTGGTGGCGGGACCAGTGACGAAG
GCTTGAGCGAGGGCGTGCAAGATTCCGAATACCGCAAGCGACAGGCCGATCATCGTCGCGCTCCAGCGAA
AGCGGTCCTCGCCGAAAATGACCCAGAGCGCTGCCGGCACCTGTCCTACGAGTTGCATGATAAAGAAGAC
AGTCATAAGTGCGGCGACGATAGTCATGCCCCGCGCCCACCGGAAGGAGCTGACTGGGTTGAAGGCTCTC
AAGGGCATCGGTCGACGCTCTCCCTTATGCGACTCCTGCATTAGGAAGCAGCCCAGTAGTAGGTTGAGGC
CGTTGAGCACCGCCGCCGCAAGGAATGGTGCATGCAAGGAGATGGCGCCCAACAGTCCCCCGGCCACGGG
GCCTGCCACCATACCCACGCCGAAACAAGCGCTCATGAGCCCGAAGTGGCGAGCCCGATCTTCCCCATCG
GTGATGTCGGCGATATAGGCGCCAGCAACCGCACCTGTGGCGCCGGTGATGCCGGCCACGATGCGTCCGG
CGTAGAGGATCGAGATCTCGATCCCGCGAAATTAATACGACTCACTATAGGGACACCACAACGGTTTCCC
TCTAGAAATAATTTTGTTTAACTTTAAGAAGGAGATATACCATGTCCATGACTATAGAGTTCAGCCACAC
AACCGGTCTTCTCCTGCTGGCCATGCCCGCACTGCTCCTTATGGCCGCTGTAATCAAACCCAAGCAAGGT
GCTGCTTATGCGCGCGCTTATCGGCAACGGGTTCAATGGACCAGTTTTGCGGCCTTTGGCCTGGCCCTGC
TCGCTGTCGTCAGTTTTCTATTTGCAAGGCAACAGAATCTGATGCTCGGTGCCGGTAGCCTCCCTGCCGG
ATTGGGATTATTGGCGCTTTCAATTCAAGTCAATGGCCTGACTCTGGTGCTGGCAAGTCTGGTTAGTTTT
GTGCTTAGCGTGATTGCCCGCTACAGCGTGCAGTATCTCGATGGTGATCCCCAGCAGGCCCGCTTTTTCC
GCTTGCTGGCGGTCACCGGCGGATTTTTCCTGTTGGTCGTCATATCAGGCAATTTGGGATTATTCACCCT
CGCCATCATTGCGACCGGTTTTGGTTTGCATCGACTGCTTTCTTTTTATGCCGATCGGCCGCGCGCGATC
ATGGCCACACATAAAAAATCAATTTTCAGCCGGACTGCCGACGCCCTTTTGCTCGCGGCCACCGTCTTGA
TCGGTCATCAAATCGGTAGTTTGGAGTTCAGCCAAATCAGCGCCTATGTTCATGCGCAAGACCACCTATC
CATTGCGTTGCACGTGGCTGCTTGGCTGATCGTGCTGGCCGCCATCCTTAAAAGCGCGCAATTTCCGTTT
CATGGCTGGCTGATTCAGGTCATGGAAGCACCCACGCCGGTTTCCGCGCTCATGCACGCCGGTGTCGTTT
ACAGCGGGGCAATCATTGTGCTGCGCACCAGCGAATTATTGGCCGCCGACGGTACCGCCCTGTTGCTTCT
GGCCCTGATTGGTTTGATGACCTTGGCTATCGGCTCGTTGGTCATGCTGACCCAATCGGCGATCAAATCA
TCACTGGCCTGGTCTACCGCCGCTCAGCTCGGCTTCATGATGCTCGAACTGGGTTTGGGGTTGTTTGGCT
TGGCCTTGCTGCACTTGGTTGGCCACTCGCTCTACAAGGCCCATGCGTTCTTGTCCTCGGGCAGCATGAC
CGATCACCTGCGTCAGGCCAAAGTGCTCAAAAACCGCCCAATCTCTGTTGTGGCCTGGTTTACCACGGTG
ATTGTGAGCGGCTTGTTCACCCTCGGTATCGCGGCGGCGATGGGTTTATCGATCGATCAGGAGCCGATGT
TGCCCGCCGTGCTGACCATCATCGCCTTGGCGACCGCTCAGTTGATGCTCAAGGCATTGAGCCATGGCAC
ATGGCGTGAAATTCTGGTCGCCGCAGGCGCGGCAATCGCCATGACCGGCGTGTATGTCTTCCTGCATGAG
GTGTTCATCACAGGCTTTGCCGACACGCTGGCCGCGACACCGCAACGTGCGCCGCTGCTCGATCTGCTGT
TGATGGCGATCACGATCATAACCTTCCTGTTTGTTGCCTGGCTTCAAGGCCCCGGCAAAACCTTGATGAG
CCCGGAGCGACAATTCGCCTTGTTTGTTCACCTCAATAACGGGCTGTATCTCGACCGCTGGGTCGAACGC
TTGGCCTTCCGTTTCTGGCCGGAGAAAGTTGGCCGCGCACCGAAAAAATCCTGCGCCGTGATTCCGCCTA
ACCCATCCGGTATCGAGCCGTCTGGTTCTTCTAAAGGTGAAGAACTGTTCACCGGTGTTGTTCCGATCCT
GGTTGAACTGGATGGTGATGTTAACGGCCACAAATTCTCTGTTCGTGGTGAAGGTGAAGGTGATGCAACC
AACGGTAAACTGACCCTGAAATTCATCTGCACTACCGGTAAACTGCCGGTTCCATGGCCGACTCTGGTGA
CTACCCTGACCTATGGTGTTCAGTGTTTTTCTCGTTACCCGGATCACATGAAGCAGCATGATTTCTTCAA
ATCTGCAATGCCGGAAGGTTATGTACAGGAGCGCACCATTTCTTTCAAAGACGATGGCACCTACAAAACC
CGTGCAGAGGTTAAATTTGAAGGTGATACTCTGGTGAACCGTATTGAACTGAAAGGCATTGATTTCAAAG
AGGACGGCAACATCCTGGGCCACAAACTGGAATATAACTTCAACTCCCATAACGTTTACATCACCGCAGA
CAAACAGAAGAACGGTATCAAAGCTAACTTCAAAATTCGCCATAACGTTGAAGACGGTAGCGTACAGCTG
GCGGACCACTACCAGCAGAACACTCCGATCGGTGATGGTCCGGTTCTGCTGCCGGATAACCACTACCTGT
CCACCCAGTCTAAACTGTCCAAAGACCCGAACGAAAAGCGCGACCACATGGTGCTGCTGGAGTTCGTTAC
TGCAGCAGGTATCACGCACGGCATGGATGAGCTCTACAAACACCATCATCATCATCATTAAATCCCTGCC
ACAAAGGCACACACCATTTACCCGAGGATTTCGACCATGACGACCCTGACATCATTACAACGCAGCGAAG
CGCAACGAAACCACATTGTTGACCTGATTGACAAAGCCTGCCTGCGCATCGCGCCCATCTGGCCACTGGA
TTCGTTTGTCGCCGTAAACCCCTATCTTGGTTTGATTGATCAACCCTTTGATACGGTGGGTCGGTATCTG
GAACAAACCGTGGGCGAATCCCTATTTATGGATCACGGCTGGTTTGCCGACAAGATCGCCCAAGGGGAAA
TCACCGATGACGATTTGGCGCAGGCGGCGCAGCAACTGGACCCATCAATTAGCCTTGATACCATCAAGCA
GCAACTGGCCGTCCATCGACAACCTGCACCCGCGCTGCCTTTGGTCACAAACGAGCTCGATCGCCGCGAC
GCGCCGCCAGTATCTGAATTTGTCATCGAGCAAGTCAGCCAGTTCATGGCCAACTACTATGATCGCGGGC
AAGCCCTCTGGCACTTACCCAAAGAAGCCAGTGCCAGTTTATTCGCCCAATGGCGCCGCTACACCTTGAT
TGACCGCAGCGCCAGCGCCGTCGGCTTAAAGCAGGTTCGCCAACACTTGCTTGCCGTCCCAAGCGATGCC
ATTGATGCATTGTTCTGGGCGCTGGACCAGATCAATCTGCCCGAAAGTCGCCTGCCCGACTACCTGTTCA
CCTTATTAAAAACCATCGGTGGCTGGGCGAGCTGGTGCCGCTATCTACACTTTCAAGCCGGTTTGCACGG
CGAGTCGCAACACGATTTACGCGATTTGCTGATCATTCGCTTGGTCTGGGTTGCTTTGGTGATCAAAGAA
ACCAGCTCGGCTGGACGGCAACAATGGCGCGCGAAGCTAAACGATTGGTTTGATCCGGCCAAATTGGTCG
CAAGCCCTTCGGCGACAGCTACTGCTTCGACTAAGGCTCAATCCAGCCGGATCGATGAAATCCTGCTGGC
GGCCGCCGAGCAGGCGTTTCGACGCCGGATCAATGCCGGCTTGAACCGCCAGCCTGCCGATGCACCCGAT
CAGCAAGCCGAACGCCCGACTGTTCAGGCCGCGTTTGCCATTGACGTGCGTTCCGAGGTGTTCCGCCGCC
ACCTCGAAGCCAGCAGCCCGGGGCTCGAAACCATCGGTTTTGCCGGTTTTTTCGGCCTGCCGATTGATTA
TTGCCGCATGGGCGAATCAGAGGCTCGGCTACAAAACCCGGTGCTCATCAACCCCGCCTACCGTGCGCAG
GAGACGGGCGATCCGGCCATTGCCCAACATCGCCATGCCCGACAAAGCCGAGGGGCCATCTGGAAGCAAT
TCAAACTTTCCGCCGCCTCGTGCTTCACCTTTGTCGAATCCGCAGGCTTGAGCTACGTGCCGCGTTTGCT
GGCCGATTCACTGGGTTGGCATCGCTCATCGCTGCCGCCTGATGCCCCCGGGCTTACCCCTGAGGAGCGT
GCGCGTTTGCATCCCCAATTGGTCAAACTCGATGGCGGCGCACTATCGACGCAGGAAAAAGTCGATCTGG
CCGAAAAAGTACTCCGCGGGCTGGGGTTAACGCACACCTTTGCGCCCATCGTCCTGCTCGCCGGACACGG
CAGCTCCACCACCAACAACCCGCATCGCGCGGGGTTGGATTGCGGTGCCTGCGCCGGTCAGGCAGGCGAT
GTGAATGCTCGCGTCGCGGTGCAGTTGCTCAATGAGGCCGCCGTGCGACTGGGGCTGATCGAACGGGGTA
TTGCCATCCCGCGTGACACCCGGTTCGTGGCCGCCCTGCACGACACCACCACAGACCACATCGAACTACT
GGATTTGGATCAATCAGGCATCGAGAGTGATCAATTGTCATCCTTGACCCAGGCGCTCAAACAAGCCGGT
GAGCTCACTCGTCTGGAGCGTTTGGTGACGCTTGAGGCCCAAGTCGATACCGTTGATGCCGAAAAACAGG
CCACGTTCCGAGGGCGAGACTGGTCGCAAGTACGGCCGGAATGGGGGCTAGCCGGCAATGCTGCCTTCAT
CGCCGCACCCCGCTGGCGCACGCGCGGGTTGGATCTTGGCGGCCGCGCCTTCCTGCATGATTACGATTGG
CGACACGATAAGGAGTTTGGCGTTTTGAACGTCATCATGACCGCGCCCTTGATCGTCGCAAACTGGATCA
ACCTGCAATACTACGGCTCCACGGTCGATAATCTGCATCAAGGGGCGGGCAATAAAGTGCTGCATAATGT
GGTCGGCGGCACCGTCGGGGTGATTGAAGGCAATGGCGGCGACCTGCGAGTTGGTCTTGCCATGCAATCG
CTGCACGATGGTGAACAGTGGCGGCACGAACCGCTGCGGCTCTCGGCGTACATTGAGGCGCCCATTGCAG
AAATCGATAAAATTATTGCCGGTCACGACATGCTGAACGCGTTAATCAACAACCGCTGGATGCACATCCT
GCATATCGATGACAACGGCATCCCGCATCGCCGTCATGCCCACGGTGACTGGCGACCGGAACCGATCTCT
GGTTCTTGGAGTCATCCCCAGTTCGAGAAATAAATCCGGCTGCTAACAAAGCCCGAAAGGAAGCTGAGTT
GGCTGCTGCCACCGCTGAGCAATAACTAGCATAACCCCTTGGGGCCTCTAAACGGGTCTTGAGGGGTTTT
TTGCTGAAAGGAGGAACTATATCCGGATATCCACAGGACGGGTGTGGTCGCCATGATCGCGTAGTCGATA
GTGGCTCCAAGTAGCGAAGCGAGCAGGACTGGGCGGCGGCCAAAGCGGTCGGACAGTGCTCCGAGAACGG
GTGCGCATAGAAATTGCATCAACGCATATAGCGCTAGCAGCACGCCATAGTGACTGGCGATGCTGTCGGA
ATGGACGATATCCCGCAAGAGGCCCGGCAGTACCGGCATAACCAAGCCTATGCCTACAGCATCCAGGGTG
ACGGTGCCGAGGATGACGATGAGCGCATTGTTAGATTTCATACACGGTGCCTGACTGCGTTAGCAATTTA
ACTGTGATAAACTACCGCATTAAAGCTTATCGATGATAAGCTGTCAAACATGAGAATTCTTGAAGACGAA
AGGGCCTCGTGATACGCCTATTTTTATAGGTTAATGTCATGATAATAATGGTTTCTTAGACGTCAGGTGG
CACTTTTCGGGGAAATGTGCGCGGAACCCCTATTTGTTTATTTTTCTAAATACATTCAAATATGTATCCG
CTCATGAGACAATAACCCTGATAAATGCTTCAATAATATTGAAAAAGGAAGAGTATGAGTATTCAACATT
TCCGTGTCGCCCTTATTCCCTTTTTTGCGGCATTTTGCCTTCCTGTTTTTGCTCACCCAGAAACGCTGGT
GAAAGTAAAAGATGCTGAAGATCAGTTGGGTGCACGAGTGGGTTACATCGAACTGGATCTCAACAGCGGT
AAGATCCTTGAGAGTTTTCGCCCCGAAGAACGTTTTCCAATGATGAGCACTTTTAAAGTTCTGCTATGTG
GCGCGGTATTATCCCGTGTTGACGCCGGGCAAGAGCAACTCGGTCGCCGCATACACTATTCTCAGAATGA
CTTGGTTGAGTACTCACCAGTCACAGAAAAGCATCTTACGGATGGCATGACAGTAAGAGAATTATGCAGT
GCTGCCATAACCATGAGTGATAACACTGCGGCCAACTTACTTCTGACAACGATCGGAGGACCGAAGGAGC
TAACCGCTTTTTTGCACAACATGGGGGATCATGTAACTCGCCTTGATCGTTGGGAACCGGAGCTGAATGA
AGCCATACCAAACGACGAGCGTGACACCACGATGCCTGCAGCAATGGCAACAACGTTGCGCAAACTATTA
ACTGGCGAACTACTTACTCTAGCTTCCCGGCAACAATTAATAGACTGGATGGAGGCGGATAAAGTTGCAG
GACCACTTCTGCGCTCGGCCCTTCCGGCTGGCTGGTTTATTGCTGATAAATCTGGAGCCGGTGAGCGTGG
CTCTCGCGGTATCATTGCAGCACTGGGGCCAGATGGTAAGCCCTCCCGTATCGTAGTTATCTACACGACG
GGGAGTCAGGCAACTATGGATGAACGAAATAGACAGATCGCTGAGATAGGTGCCTCACTGATTAAGCATT
GGTAACTGTCAGACCAAGTTTACTCATATATACTTTAGATTGATTTAAAACTTCATTTTTAATTTAAAAG
GATCTAGGTGAAGATCCTTTTTGATAATCTCATGACCAAAATCCCTTAACGTGAGTTTTCGTTCCACTGA
GCGTCAGACCCCGTAGAAAAGATCAAAGGATCTTCTTGAGATCCTTTTTTTCTGCGCGTAATCTGCTGCT
TGCAAACAAAAAAACCACCGCTACCAGCGGTGGTTTGTTTGCCGGATCAAGAGCTACCAACTCTTTTTCC
GAAGGTAACTGGCTTCAGCAGAGCGCAGATACCAAATACTGTCCTTCTAGTGTAGCCGTAGTTAGGCCAC
CACTTCAAGAACTCTGTAGCACCGCCTACATACCTCGCTCTGCTAATCCTGTTACCAGTGGCTGCTGCCA
GTGGCGATAAGTCGTGTCTTACCGGGTTGGACTCAAGACGATAGTTACCGGATAAGGCGCAGCGGTCGGG
CTGAACGGGGGGTTCGTGCACACAGCCCAGCTTGGAGCGAACGACCTACACCGAACTGAGATACCTACAG
CGTGAGCTATGAGAAAGCGCCACGCTTCCCGAAGGGAGAAAGGCGGACAGGTATCCGGTAAGCGGCAGGG
TCGGAACAGGAGAGCGCACGAGGGAGCTTCCAGGGGGAAACGCCTGGTATCTTTATAGTCCTGTCGGGTT
TCGCCACCTCTGACTTGAGCGTCGATTTTTGTGATGCTCGTCAGGGGGGCGGAGCCTATGGAAAAACGCC
AGCAACGCGGCCTTTTTACGGTTCCTGGCCTTTTGCTGGCCTTTTGCTCACATGTTCTTTCCTGCGTTAT
CCCCTGATTCTGTGGATAACCGTATTACCGCCTTTGAGTGAGCTGATACCGCTCGCCGCAGCCGAACGAC
CGAGCGCAGCGAGTCAGTGAGCGAGGAAGCGGAAGAGCGCCTGATGCGGTATTTTCTCCTTACGCATCTG
TGCGGTATTTCACACCGCAATGGTGCACTCTCAGTACAATCTGCTCTGATGCCGCATAGTTAAGCCAGTA
TACACTCCGCTATCGCTACGTGACTGGGTCATGGCTGCGCCCCGACACCCGCCAACACCCGCTGACGCGC
CCTGACGGGCTTGTCTGCTCCCGGCATCCGCTTACAGACAAGCTGTGACCGCCTCCGGGAGCTGCATGTG
TCAGAGGTTTTCACCGTCATCACCGAAACGCGCGAGGCAGCTGCGGTAAAGCTCATCAGCGTGGTCGTGA
AGCGATTCACAGATGTCTGCCTGTTCATCCGCGTCCAGCTCGTTGAGTTTCTCCAGAAGCGTTAATGTCT
GGCTTCTGATAAAGCGGGCCATGTTAAGGGCGGTTTTTTCCTGTTTGGTCACTGATGCCTCCGTGTAAGG
GGGATTTCTGTTCATGGGGGTAATGATACCGATGAAACGAGAGAGGATGCTCACGATACGGGTTACTGAT
GATGAACATGCCCGGTTACTGGAACGTTGTGAGGGTAAACAACTGGCGGTATGGATGCGGCGGGACCAGA
GAAAAATCACTCAGGGTCAATGCCAGCGCTTCGTTAATACAGATGTAGGTGTTCCACAGGGTAGCCAGCA
GCATCCTGCGATGCAGATCCGGAACATAATGGTGCAGGGCGCTGACTTCCGCGTTTCCAGACTTTACGAA
ACACGGAAACCGAAGACCATTCATGTTGTTGCTCAGGTCGCAGACGTTTTGCAGCAGCAGTCGCTTCACG
TTCGCTCGCGTATCGGTGATTCATTCTGCTAACCAGTAAGGCAACCCCGCCAGCCTAGCCGGGTCCTCAA
CGACAGGAGCACGATCATGCGCACCCGTGGCCAGGACCCAACGCTGCCCGAGATGCGCCGCGTGCGGCTG
CTGGAGATGGCGGACGCGATGGATATGTTCTGCCAAGGGT
Features (pLannotate 1.2.2; 14 found; start..end, strand, type, name):
     91..991     -  CDS            TcR (fragment): tetracycline efflux protein; tet; confers resistance to tetracycline
   1013..1031    +  promoter       T7 promoter: promoter for bacteriophage T7 RNA polymerase
   1063..1085    +  RBS            RBS: efficient ribosome binding site from bacteriophage T7 gene 10 (Olins and Rangwala, 1989)
   2760..3470    +  CDS            Superfolder GFP: Superfolder GFP is a basic (constitutively fluorescent) green fluorescent protein published in 2005, derived from Aequorea victoria. It is reported to be a very rapidly-maturing weak dimer.
   6059..6108    +  CDS            SET1 (fragment): solubility-enhancement tag derived from T7 phage gene 10B
   6116..6163    +  terminator     T7 terminator: transcription terminator for bacteriophage T7 RNA polymerase
   6189..6481    -  CDS            TcR (fragment): tetracycline efflux protein; tet; confers resistance to tetracycline
   6529..6557    -  promoter       tet promoter: E. coli promoter for tetracycline efflux protein gene
   6670..6774    +  promoter       AmpR promoter: bla
   6775..7632    +  CDS            bla: BLAT_ECOLX - Experimental evidence at protein level: Swiss-Prot protein existence level 1. TEM-type are the most prevalent beta-lactamases in enterobacteria; they hydrolyze the beta-lactam bond in susceptible beta-lactam antibiotics, thus conferring resistance to penicillins and cephalosporins. TEM-3 and TEM-4 are capable of hydrolyzing cefotaxime and ceftazidime. TEM-5 is capable of hydrolyzing ceftazidime. TEM-6 is capable of hydrolyzing ceftazidime and aztreonam. TEM-8/CAZ-2, TEM- 16/CAZ-7 and TEM-24/CAZ-6 are markedly active against ceftazidime. IRT- 4 shows resistance to beta-lactamase in
   7806..8394    +  rep_origin     ori: high-copy-number ColE1/pMB1/pBR322/pUC origin of replication
   8580..8719    -  misc_feature   bom: basis of mobility region from pBR322
   8821..9012    -  CDS            rop: Rop protein, which maintains plasmids at low copy number; rop
   9029..9409    +  CDS            YPB1_ECOLX: Protein predicted: Swiss-Prot protein existence level 4. From Escherichia coli.
