[The description below was written by a language model from this plasmid's Addgene catalogue record and pLannotate feature annotations shown in this document.]
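Description:
pET14b-dabAB2 C351A is a 9,560 bp bacterial expression plasmid built on the pET14b backbone for T7-driven co-production of the two subunits of the DAB2 complex from Halothiobacillus neapolitanus c2. It is maintained in E. coli through a pBR322-type ColE1 origin accompanied by the bom site and the rop gene, and it is selected with ampicillin via the bla beta-lactamase gene under its own promoter. The annotated tetracycline-resistance fragments and tet promoter flanking the expression cassette are interrupted remnants of the pBR322-derived backbone rather than a working marker.

The payload sits between a T7 promoter with the phage gene 10 ribosome binding site and the T7 terminator, so expression requires a host that supplies T7 RNA polymerase. According to the catalogue fields, dabB2 carries a C-terminal superfolder GFP (V206K variant) followed by a 6xHis tag, and dabA2 carries a C351A substitution and a C-terminal StrepII tag. The feature table annotates only the sfGFP coding region within the insert; its position is consistent with dabB2-sfGFP lying first after the promoter and dabA2 occupying the unannotated stretch downstream. Only one T7 promoter is detected, suggesting an operon-like arrangement, although the record does not state this explicitly. The short "SET1" hit just before the terminator is probably backbone-derived T7 sequence, not a deliberate solubility tag.

The orthogonal His and Strep tags allow affinity purification and testing of subunit association, while the GFP fusion provides a fluorescent readout of DabB2 expression. The associated publication characterises DABs as prokaryotic inorganic carbon pumps, so this point mutant presumably probes the role of the C351 residue in DabA2, though the record does not give the rationale.
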