Addgene plasmid #133014: pET14b-dabAB2 C351A
Purpose: pET14b carrying the dabA2 gene (Uniprot: D0KWS7) with a C351A mutation fused to a c-terminal strep tag and the dabB2 gene (Uniprot: D0KWS8) with a c-terminal sfGFP V206K fusion and 6xHis tag
Depositing lab: David Savage. Depositing organization: University of California, Berkeley. Publication: DABs are inorganic carbon pumps found throughout prokaryotic phyla. Desmarais JJ, Flamholz AI, Blikstad C, Dugan EJ, Laughlin TG, Oltrogge LM, Chen AW, Wetmore K, Diamond S, Wang JY, Savage DF. Nat Microbiol. 2019 Aug 12. pii: 10.1038/s41564-019-0520-8. doi: 10.1038/s41564-019-0520-8. PubMed 31406332.
Backbone
  Vector backbone: pET14b
  Backbone size w/o insert (bp): 4607
  Total vector size (bp): 9560
  Vector type: Bacterial Expression
Growth in bacteria
  Bacterial resistance: Ampicillin, 100 μg/mL
  Growth temperature: 37°C
  Growth strain: DH5alpha
  Copy number: Unknown
Gene/Insert 1
  Gene/Insert name: dabB2
  Species: Halothiobacillus neapolitanus c2
  Insert size (bp): 1653
  GenBank ID: WP_012823111.1
  Promoter: t7
  Tag / fusion protein: sfGFP (C terminal on insert); 6xHis (C terminal on insert)
  Cloning method: Unknown
  Sequencing primers: 5′ TAATACGACTCACTATAGGG
Gene/Insert 2
  Gene/Insert name: dabA2
  Species: Halothiobacillus neapolitanus c2
  Insert size (bp): 2481
  Mutation: C351A
  GenBank ID: WP_012823110.1
  Promoter: t7
  Tag / fusion protein: StrepII tag (C terminal on insert)
  Cloning method: Unknown
  Sequencing primers: 5′ Caaaggcacacaccatttacc
Terms and licenses: Academic/Nonprofit Terms; Industry Terms: Not Available to Industry
How to cite: pET14b-dabAB2 C351A was a gift from David Savage (Addgene plasmid # 133014 ; http://n2t.net/addgene:133014 ; RRID:Addgene_133014)
